Addgene plasmid #45526: pcDNA3-mouse PKA-RIbeta-mEGFP
Depositing lab: Haining Zhong. Publication: Subcellular dynamics of type II PKA in neurons. Zhong H, Sia GM, Sato TR, Gray NW, Mao T, Khuchua Z, Huganir RL, Svoboda K. Neuron. 2009 May 14;62(3):363-74. doi: 10.1016/j.neuron.2009.03.013. PubMed 19447092.
Backbone
  Vector backbone: pcDNA3.1
  Vector type: Mammalian Expression
Growth in bacteria
  Bacterial resistance: Ampicillin, 100 μg/mL
  Growth temperature: 37°C
  Growth strain: DH5alpha
  Copy number: High Copy
Gene/Insert
  Gene/Insert name: PKA regulatory subunit RI beta tagged by mEGFP
  Species: M. musculus (mouse)
  Tag / fusion protein: His (N terminal on insert)
Terms and licenses: Academic/Nonprofit Terms; Industry Terms: Not Available to Industry
How to cite: pcDNA3-mouse PKA-RIbeta-mEGFP was a gift from Haining Zhong (Addgene plasmid # 45526 ; http://n2t.net/addgene:45526 ; RRID:Addgene_45526)
