[The description below was written by a language model from this plasmid's Addgene catalogue record.]
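Description:
pcDNA3-mouse PKA-RIbeta-mEGFP is a mammalian expression plasmid built on a pcDNA3.1 backbone (the name says pcDNA3, while the backbone field lists pcDNA3.1). It is propagated in E. coli as a high-copy plasmid under ampicillin selection. No feature table accompanies the record, so the promoter, polyadenylation signal and any mammalian selection marker are not explicitly stated. Vectors of the pcDNA3 family normally drive the insert from the CMV immediate-early promoter and carry a neomycin resistance cassette, but this cannot be confirmed here for this particular construct.

The insert encodes the mouse RI beta regulatory subunit of cAMP-dependent protein kinase (PKA), fused to mEGFP, the monomeric variant of enhanced GFP that reduces the reporter's tendency to self-associate. The order of elements in the name suggests that mEGFP follows the RI beta coding sequence, though the record does not specify the fusion orientation or any linker. A His tag is listed at the N terminus of the insert, which could allow detection or affinity capture of the fusion protein.

The construct serves to express a fluorescently labelled type I PKA regulatory subunit in transfected mammalian cells so that its subcellular distribution and mobility can be followed by live imaging. The associated publication concerns the subcellular dynamics of type II PKA in neurons, so this RI beta fusion presumably acts as a type I isoform counterpart for comparison with type II regulatory subunits, although its exact role in that study is not given in the record.
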