>Addgene plasmid #45526 | pcDNA3-mouse PKA-RIbeta-mEGFP | addgene partial sequence | sequence record 65215 | cmv-fwd
AGCAGAGCTCTCTGGCTAACTAGAGAACCCACTGCTTACTGGCTTATCGAAATTAATACGACTCACTATA
GGGAGACCCAAGCTTGCGGCCGCCACCATGCGGGGTTCTCATCATCATCATCATCATGGTATGGCTAGCA
TGGCCTCCCCATCATGCTTCCACTCGGAGGATGAGGACTCTCTGAAAGGATGCGAGATGTACGTGCAGAA
ACATGGCATCCAGCAGGTGCTCAAAGAATGCATTGTGCACCTCTGTGTCGCCAAGCCGGACCGGCCACTG
CGATTCCTCCGGGAGCACTTTGAGAAGTTGGAGAAGGAGGAAAACAGGCAGATCCTGGCTCGGCAGAAGT
CAAACTCCCAGTGTGATTCCCACGATGAGGAGATCTCCCCAACACCTCCAAACCCCGTGGTCAAGGCGCG
TCGCCGGCGGGGCGGTGTGAGTGCTGAAGTCTACACTGAAGAAGATGCTGTCTCCTACGTGAGGAAGGTC
ATTCCCAAGGACTATAAGACCATGACCGCGCTGGCCAAGGCCATTTCTAAGAACGTGCTCTTTTCTCACC
TGGACGACAACGAGAGAAGTGACATATTTGACGCCATGTTTCCTGTCACTCACATCGGTGGGGAAACAGT
CATACAGCAAGGGAATGAAGGAGATAATTTCTATGTGATTGACCAAGGAGAAGTAGATGTATATGTGAAC
GGGGAATGGGTGACCAACATCAGTGAGGGGGGAAGCTTCGGGGAGCTGGCTCTCATCTACGGCACCCCCA
GAGCGGCTACCGTGAAGGCCAAGACGGACCTCAAGCTCTGGGGTATCGACCGTGACAGCTACAGGCGCAT
CCTCATGGGAAGCACACTGAGGAAACGCAAGATGTATGAGGAGTTCCTCAGCAAAGTCTCCATCCTAGAA
TCCCTGGAGAAGTGGGAACGCCTGACTGTA
