>Addgene plasmid #45526 | pcDNA3-mouse PKA-RIbeta-mEGFP | addgene partial sequence | sequence record 65217 | BGH_rev_primer
CTATAGAATAGGGCCCTCTAGATTACTTGTACAGCTCGTCCATGCCGAGAGTGATCCCGGCGGCGGTCAC
GAACTCCAGCAGGACCATGTGATCGCGCTTCTCGTTGGGGTCTTTGCTCAGCTTGGACTGGGTGCTCAGG
TAGTGGTTGTCGGGCAGCAGCACGGGGCCGTCGCCGATGGGGGTGTTCTGCTGGTAGTGGTCGGCGAGCT
GCACGCTGCCGTCCTCGATGTTGTGGCGGATCTTGAAGTTCACCTTGATGCCGTTCTTCTGCTTGTCGGC
CATGATATAGACGTTGTGGCTGTTGTAGTTGTACTCCAGCTTGTGCCCCAGGATGTTGCCGTCCTCCTTG
AAGTCGATGCCCTTCAGCTCGATGCGGTTCACCAGGGTGTCGCCCTCGAACTTCACCTCGGCGCGGGTCT
TGTAGTTGCCGTCGTCCTTGAAGAAGATGGTGCGCTCCTGGACGTAGCCTTCGGGCATGGCGGACTTGAA
GAAGTCGTGCTGCTTCATGTGGTCGGGGTAGCGGCTGAAGCACTGCACGCCGTAGGTCAGGGTGGTCACG
AGGGTGGGCCAGGGCACGGGCAGCTTGCCGGTGGTGCAGATGAACTTCAGGGTCAGCTTGCCGTAGGTGG
CATCGCCCTCGCCCTCGCCGGACACGCTGAACTTGTGGCCGTTTACGTCGCCGTCCAGCTCGACCAGGAT
GGGCACCACCCCGGTGAACAGCTCCTCGCCCTTGCTCACCATGATATCGACAGTTAGGGAGATGAAGCTG
TTGTAACGCTGGATGTTCCTCTTCAGGATCTCAGAGCAGGGGCCCAGGACACGCTCAAAACGAGGCCGGT
CTAACTTCACACACTTGAGGGGACCCCGGGCCACCACAGTGGCTGCACGGGGCCGATTCAGCAGCAGGGC
AATCTCCCCAAAGTAGTCAGAGGGTCCAAGGCGCCCCACTTCCACGTACTCCTCATTGGGGGATCGTCGC
TGGAGGACTGAAGCAGTGCCCTCTGTGATGATGTAGAAGTCATCTCCAGGCTCCCCCTG
