LOCUS       Exported 7281 bp ds-DNA circular SYN 12-MAY-2021
DEFINITION  synthetic circular DNA
ACCESSION   .
VERSION     .
KEYWORDS    pcDNA3-mouse PKA-RIbeta-mEGFP
SOURCE      synthetic DNA construct
  ORGANISM  synthetic DNA construct
REFERENCE   1 (bases 1 to 7281)
  AUTHORS   Zhong H, Sia GM, Sato TR, Gray NW, Mao T, Khuchua Z, Huganir RL,
            Svoboda K
  TITLE     Subcellular dynamics of type II PKA in neurons.
  JOURNAL   Neuron. 2009 May 14;62(3):363-74. doi: 10.1016/j.neuron.2009.03.013.
  PUBMED    19447092
REFERENCE   2 (bases 1 to 7281)
  AUTHORS   .
  TITLE     Direct Submission
  JOURNAL   Exported May 12, 2021 from SnapGene Server 1.1.58
            http://www.snapgene.com
FEATURES             Location/Qualifiers
     source          1..7281
                     /organism="synthetic DNA construct"
                     /mol_type="other DNA"
     primer_bind     complement(44..63)
                     /label=pRS-marker
                     /note="pRS vectors, use to sequence yeast selectable
                     marker"
     enhancer        235..614
                     /label=CMV enhancer
                     /note="human cytomegalovirus immediate early enhancer"
     promoter        615..818
                     /label=CMV promoter
                     /note="human cytomegalovirus (CMV) immediate early
                     promoter"
     primer_bind     769..789
                     /label=CMV-F
                     /note="Human CMV immediate early promoter, forward primer"
     primer_bind     863..882
                     /label=T7
                     /note="T7 promoter, forward primer"
     promoter        863..881
                     /label=T7 promoter
                     /note="promoter for bacteriophage T7 RNA polymerase"
     CDS             919..936
                     /codon_start=1
                     /product="6xHis affinity tag"
                     /label=6xHis
                     /translation="HHHHHH"
     CDS             2098..2817
                     /codon_start=1
                     /product="enhanced GFP with monomerizing A206K mutation
                     (Zacharias et al., 2002)"
                     /label=mEGFP
                     /note="mammalian codon-optimized"
                     /translation="MVSKGEELFTGVVPILVELDGDVNGHKFSVSGEGEGDATYGKLTL
                     KFICTTGKLPVPWPTLVTTLTYGVQCFSRYPDHMKQHDFFKSAMPEGYVQERTIFFKDD
                     GNYKTRAEVKFEGDTLVNRIELKGIDFKEDGNILGHKLEYNYNSHNVYIMADKQKNGIK
                     VNFKIRHNIEDGSVQLADHYQQNTPIGDGPVLLPDNHYLSTQSKLSKDPNEKRDHMVLL
                     EFVTAAGITLGMDELYK"
     primer_bind     complement(2143..2164)
                     /label=EGFP-N
                     /note="EGFP, reverse primer"
     primer_bind     complement(2404..2423)
                     /label=EXFP-R
                     /note="For distinguishing EGFP variants, reverse primer"
     primer_bind     2751..2772
                     /label=EGFP-C
                     /note="EGFP, forward primer"
     promoter        complement(2833..2851)
                     /label=SP6 promoter
                     /note="promoter for bacteriophage SP6 RNA polymerase"
     primer_bind     complement(2834..2851)
                     /label=SP6
                     /note="SP6 promoter, forward primer"
     primer_bind     complement(2871..2888)
                     /label=BGH-rev
                     /note="Bovine growth hormone terminator, reverse primer.
                     Also called BGH reverse"
     polyA_signal    2877..3101
                     /label=bGH poly(A) signal
                     /note="bovine growth hormone polyadenylation signal"
     rep_origin      3147..3575
                     /direction=RIGHT
                     /label=f1 ori
                     /note="f1 bacteriophage origin of replication; arrow
                     indicates direction of (+) strand synthesis"
     primer_bind     complement(3234..3253)
                     /label=F1ori-R
                     /note="F1 origin, reverse primer"
     primer_bind     3444..3465
                     /label=F1ori-F
                     /note="F1 origin, forward primer"
     primer_bind     complement(3584..3604)
                     /label=pBABE 3'
                     /note="SV40 enhancer, reverse primer for pBABE vectors"
     promoter        3589..3919
                     /label=SV40 promoter
                     /note="SV40 enhancer and early promoter"
     rep_origin      3770..3905
                     /label=SV40 ori
                     /note="SV40 origin of replication"
     primer_bind     3832..3851
                     /label=SV40pro-F
                     /note="SV40 promoter/origin, forward primer"
     CDS             3986..4780
                     /codon_start=1
                     /gene="aph(3')-II (or nptII)"
                     /product="aminoglycoside phosphotransferase from Tn5"
                     /label=NeoR/KanR
                     /note="confers resistance to neomycin, kanamycin, and G418
                     (Geneticin(R))"
                     /translation="MIEQDGLHAGSPAAWVERLFGYDWAQQTIGCSDAAVFRLSAQGRP
                     VLFVKTDLSGALNELQDEAARLSWLATTGVPCAAVLDVVTEAGRDWLLLGEVPGQDLLS
                     SHLAPAEKVSIMADAMRRLHTLDPATCPFDHQAKHRIERARTRMEAGLVDQDDLDEEHQ
                     GLAPAELFARLKARMPDGEDLVVTHGDACLPNIMVENGRFSGFIDCGRLGVADRYQDIA
                     LATRDIAEELGGEWADRFLVLYGIAAPDSQRIAFYRLLDEFF"
     primer_bind     complement(4040..4059)
                     /label=Neo-R
                     /note="Neomycin resistance gene, reverse primer"
     primer_bind     4650..4669
                     /label=Neo-F
                     /note="Neomycin resistance gene, forward primer"
     polyA_signal    4954..5075
                     /label=SV40 poly(A) signal
                     /note="SV40 polyadenylation signal"
     primer_bind     complement(4991..5010)
                     /label=SV40pA-R
                     /note="SV40 polyA, reverse primer"
     primer_bind     5045..5064
                     /label=EBV-rev
                     /note="SV40 polyA terminator, reverse primer"
     primer_bind     complement(5124..5140)
                     /label=M13 rev
                     /note="common sequencing primer, one of multiple similar
                     variants"
     primer_bind     complement(5124..5140)
                     /label=M13 Reverse
                     /note="In lacZ gene. Also called M13-rev"
     primer_bind     complement(5137..5159)
                     /label=M13/pUC Reverse
                     /note="In lacZ gene"
     protein_bind    5148..5164
                     /label=lac operator
                     /bound_moiety="lac repressor encoded by lacI"
                     /note="The lac repressor binds to the lac operator to
                     inhibit transcription in E. coli. This inhibition can be
                     relieved by adding lactose or
                     isopropyl-beta-D-thiogalactopyranoside (IPTG)."
     promoter        complement(5172..5202)
                     /label=lac promoter
                     /note="promoter for the E. coli lac operon"
     protein_bind    5217..5238
                     /label=CAP binding site
                     /bound_moiety="E. coli catabolite activator protein"
                     /note="CAP binding activates transcription in the presence
                     of cAMP."
     primer_bind     complement(5355..5372)
                     /label=L4440
                     /note="L4440 vector, forward primer"
     rep_origin      complement(5526..6114)
                     /direction=LEFT
                     /label=ori
                     /note="high-copy-number ColE1/pMB1/pBR322/pUC origin of
                     replication"
     primer_bind     complement(5606..5625)
                     /label=pBR322ori-F
                     /note="pBR322 origin, forward primer"
     CDS             complement(6285..7145)
                     /codon_start=1
                     /gene="bla"
                     /product="beta-lactamase"
                     /label=AmpR
                     /note="confers resistance to ampicillin, carbenicillin, and
                     related antibiotics"
                     /translation="MSIQHFRVALIPFFAAFCLPVFAHPETLVKVKDAEDQLGARVGYI
                     ELDLNSGKILESFRPEERFPMMSTFKVLLCGAVLSRIDAGQEQLGRRIHYSQNDLVEYS
                     PVTEKHLTDGMTVRELCSAAITMSDNTAANLLLTTIGGPKELTAFLHNMGDHVTRLDRW
                     EPELNEAIPNDERDTTMPVAMATTLRKLLTGELLTLASRQQLIDWMEADKVAGPLLRSA
                     LPAGWFIADKSGAGERGSRGIIAALGPDGKPSRIVVIYTTGSQATMDERNRQIAEIGAS
                     LIKHW"
     primer_bind     6908..6927
                     /label=Amp-R
                     /note="Ampicillin resistance gene, reverse primer"
     promoter        complement(7146..7250)
                     /gene="bla"
                     /label=AmpR promoter
ORIGIN
        1 gacggatcgg gagatctccc gatcccctat ggtcgactct cagtacaatc tgctctgatg
       61 ccgcatagtt aagccagtat ctgctccctg cttgtgtgtt ggaggtcgct gagtagtgcg
      121 cgagcaaaat ttaagctaca acaaggcaag gcttgaccga caattgcatg aagaatctgc
      181 ttagggttag gcgttttgcg ctgcttcgcg atgtacgggc cagatatacg cgttgacatt
      241 gattattgac tagttattaa tagtaatcaa ttacggggtc attagttcat agcccatata
      301 tggagttccg cgttacataa cttacggtaa atggcccgcc tggctgaccg cccaacgacc
      361 cccgcccatt gacgtcaata atgacgtatg ttcccatagt aacgccaata gggactttcc
      421 attgacgtca atgggtggac tatttacggt aaactgccca cttggcagta catcaagtgt
      481 atcatatgcc aagtacgccc cctattgacg tcaatgacgg taaatggccc gcctggcatt
      541 atgcccagta catgacctta tgggactttc ctacttggca gtacatctac gtattagtca
      601 tcgctattac catggtgatg cggttttggc agtacatcaa tgggcgtgga tagcggtttg
      661 actcacgggg atttccaagt ctccacccca ttgacgtcaa tgggagtttg ttttggcacc
      721 aaaatcaacg ggactttcca aaatgtcgta acaactccgc cccattgacg caaatgggcg
      781 gtaggcgtgt acggtgggag gtctatataa gcagagctct ctggctaact agagaaccca
      841 ctgcttactg gcttatcgaa attaatacga ctcactatag ggagacccaa gcttgcggcc
      901 gccaccatgc ggggttctca tcatcatcat catcatggta tggctagcat ggcctcccca
      961 tcatgcttcc actcggagga tgaggactct ctgaaaggat gcgagatgta cgtgcagaaa
     1021 catggcatcc agcaggtgct caaagaatgc attgtgcacc tctgtgtcgc caagccggac
     1081 cggccactgc gattcctccg ggagcacttt gagaagttgg agaaggagga aaacaggcag
     1141 atcctggctc ggcagaagtc aaactcccag tgtgattccc acgatgagga gatctcccca
     1201 acacctccaa accccgtggt caaggcgcgt cgccggcggg gcggtgtgag tgctgaagtc
     1261 tacactgaag aagatgctgt ctcctacgtg aggaaggtca ttcccaagga ctataagacc
     1321 atgaccgcgc tggccaaggc catttctaag aacgtgctct tttctcacct ggacgacaac
     1381 gagagaagtg acatatttga cgccatgttt cctgtcactc acatcggtgg ggaaacagtc
     1441 atacagcaag ggaatgaagg agataatttc tatgtgattg accaaggaga agtagatgta
     1501 tatgtgaacg gggaatgggt gaccaacatc agtgaggggg gaagcttcgg ggagctggct
     1561 ctcatctacg gcacccccag agcggctacc gtgaaggcca agacggacct caagctctgg
     1621 ggtatcgacc gtgacagcta caggcgcatc ctcatgggaa gcacactgag gaaacgcaag
     1681 atgtatgagg agttcctcag caaagtctcc atcctagaat ccctggagaa gtgggaacgc
     1741 ctgactgtag ctgatgccct ggagcctgtg cagtttgaag atggagagaa aattgttgtg
     1801 cagggggagc ctggagatga cttctacatc atcacagagg gcactgcttc agtcctccag
     1861 cgacgatccc ccaatgagga gtacgtggaa gtggggcgcc ttggaccctc tgactacttt
     1921 ggggagattg ccctgctgct gaatcggccc cgtgcagcca ctgtggtggc ccggggtccc
     1981 ctcaagtgtg tgaagttaga ccggcctcgt tttgagcgtg tcctgggccc ctgctctgag
     2041 atcctgaaga ggaacatcca gcgttacaac agcttcatct ccctaactgt cgatatcatg
     2101 gtgagcaagg gcgaggagct gttcaccggg gtggtgccca tcctggtcga gctggacggc
     2161 gacgtaaacg gccacaagtt cagcgtgtcc ggcgagggcg agggcgatgc cacctacggc
     2221 aagctgaccc tgaagttcat ctgcaccacc ggcaagctgc ccgtgccctg gcccaccctc
     2281 gtgaccaccc tgacctacgg cgtgcagtgc ttcagccgct accccgacca catgaagcag
     2341 cacgacttct tcaagtccgc catgcccgaa ggctacgtcc aggagcgcac catcttcttc
     2401 aaggacgacg gcaactacaa gacccgcgcc gaggtgaagt tcgagggcga caccctggtg
     2461 aaccgcatcg agctgaaggg catcgacttc aaggaggacg gcaacatcct ggggcacaag
     2521 ctggagtaca actacaacag ccacaacgtc tatatcatgg ccgacaagca gaagaacggc
     2581 atcaaggtga acttcaagat ccgccacaac atcgaggacg gcagcgtgca gctcgccgac
     2641 cactaccagc agaacacccc catcggcgac ggccccgtgc tgctgcccga caaccactac
     2701 ctgagcaccc agtccaagct gagcaaagac cccaacgaga agcgcgatca catggtcctg
     2761 ctggagttcg tgaccgccgc cgggatcact ctcggcatgg acgagctgta caagtaatct
     2821 agagggccct attctatagt gtcacctaaa tgctagagct cgctgatcag cctcgactgt
     2881 gccttctagt tgccagccat ctgttgtttg cccctccccc gtgccttcct tgaccctgga
     2941 aggtgccact cccactgtcc tttcctaata aaatgaggaa attgcatcgc attgtctgag
     3001 taggtgtcat tctattctgg ggggtggggt ggggcaggac agcaaggggg aggattggga
     3061 agacaatagc aggcatgctg gggatgcggt gggctctatg gcttctgagg cggaaagaac
     3121 cagctggggc tctagggggt atccccnnnn nnnnnnnnnn nnnnnnnnnn nnnnnnnnnn
     3181 nnnnnnnnnn nnnnnnnnnn nnnnnnnnnn nnnnnnnnnn nnnnnnnnnn nnnnnnnnnn
     3241 nnnnnnnnnn nnnnnnnnnn nnnnnnnnnn cgccggcttt ccccgtcaag ctctaaatcg
     3301 gggcannnnn nnnnnnnnnn nnnnnnnnnn nnnnnnnnnn nnnnnnnnnn nnnnnnnnnn
     3361 nnannnnnnn nnnnnnnnnn nnnnnnnnnn nnnnnnnnnn nnnnnnnnnn nncctttgac
     3421 gttggagtcc acgttcttta atagtggact cttgttccaa actggaacaa cactcaaccc
     3481 tatctcggtc tattcttttg atttataagg gattttgggg atttcggcct attggttaaa
     3541 aaatgagctg atttaacaaa aatttaacgc gaattaattc tgtggaatgt gtgtcagtta
     3601 gggtgtggaa agtccccagg ctccccaggc aggcagaagt atgcaaagca tgcatctcaa
     3661 ttagtcagca accaggtgtg gaaagtcccc aggctcccca gcaggcagaa gtatgcaaag
     3721 catgcatctc aattagtcag caaccatagt cccgccccta actccgccca tcccgcccct
     3781 aactccgccc agttccgccc attctccgcc ccatggctga ctaatttttt ttatttatgc
     3841 agaggccgag gccgcctctg cctctgagct attccagaag tagtgaggag gcttttttgg
     3901 aggcctaggc ttttgcaaaa agctcccggg agcttgtata tccattttcg gatctgatca
     3961 agagacagga tgaggatcgt ttcgcatgat tgaacaagat ggattgcacg caggttctcc
     4021 ggccgcttgg gtggagaggc tattcggcta tgactgggca caacagacaa tcggctgctc
     4081 tgatgccgcc gtgttccggc tgtcagcgca ggggcgcccg gttctttttg tcaagaccga
     4141 cctgtccggt gccctgaatg aactgcagga cgaggcagcg cggctatcgt ggctggccac
     4201 gacgggcgtt ccttgcgcag ctgtgctcga cgttgtcact gaagcgggaa gggactggct
     4261 gctattgggc gaagtgccgg ggcaggatct cctgtcatct caccttgctc ctgccgagaa
     4321 agtatccatc atggctgatg caatgcggcg gctgcatacg cttgatccgg ctacctgccc
     4381 attcgaccac caagcgaaac atcgcatcga gcgagcacgt actcggatgg aagccggtct
     4441 tgtcgatcag gatgatctgg acgaagagca tcaggggctc gcgccagccg aactgttcgc
     4501 caggctcaag gcgcgcatgc ccgacggcga ggatctcgtc gtgacccatg gcgatgcctg
     4561 cttgccgaat atcatggtgg aaaatggccg cttttctgga ttcatcgact gtggccggct
     4621 gggtgtggcg gaccgctatc aggacatagc gttggctacc cgtgatattg ctgaagagct
     4681 tggcggcgaa tgggctgacc gcttcctcgt gctttacggt atcgccgctc ccgattcgca
     4741 gcgcatcgcc ttctatcgcc ttcttgacga gttcttctga gcgggactct ggggttcgaa
     4801 atgaccgacc aagcgacgcc caacctgcca tcacgagatt tcgattccac cgccgccttc
     4861 tatgaaaggt tgggcttcgg aatcgttttc cgggacgccg gctggatgat cctccagcgc
     4921 ggggatctca tgctggagtt cttcgcccac cccaacttgt ttattgcagc ttataatggt
     4981 tacaaataaa gcaatagcat cacaaatttc acaaataaag catttttttc actgcattct
     5041 agttgtggtt tgtccaaact catcaatgta tcttatcatg tctgtatacc gtcgacctct
     5101 agctagagct tggcgtaatc atggtcatag ctgtttcctg tgtgaaattg ttatccgctc
     5161 acaattccac acaacatacg agccggaagc ataaagtgta aagcctgggg tgcctaatga
     5221 gtgagctaac tcacattaat tgcgttgcgc tcactgcccg ctttccagtc gggaaacctg
     5281 tcgtgccagc tgcattaatg aatcggccaa cgcgcgggga gaggcggttt gcgtattggg
     5341 cgctcttccg cttcctcgct cactgactcg ctgcgctcgg tcgttcggct gcggcgagcg
     5401 gtatcagctc actcaaaggc ggtaatacgg ttatccacag aatcagggga taacgcagga
     5461 aagaacatgt gagcaaaagg ccagcaaaag gccaggaacc gtaaaaaggc cgcgttgctg
     5521 gcgtttttcc ataggctccg cccccctgac gagcatcaca aaaatcgacg ctcaagtcag
     5581 aggtggcgaa acccgacagg actataaaga taccaggcgt ttccccctgg aagctccctc
     5641 gtgcgctctc ctgttccgac cctgccgctt accggatacc tgtccgcctt tctcccttcg
     5701 ggaagcgtgg cgctttctca atgctcacgc tgtaggtatc tcagttcggt gtaggtcgtt
     5761 cgctccaagc tgggctgtgt gcacgaaccc cccgttcagc ccgaccgctg cgccttatcc
     5821 ggtaactatc gtcttgagtc caacccggta agacacgact tatcgccact ggcagcagcc
     5881 actggtaaca ggattagcag agcgaggtat gtaggcggtg ctacagagtt cttgaagtgg
     5941 tggcctaact acggctacac tagaaggaca gtatttggta tctgcgctct gctgaagcca
     6001 gttaccttcg gaaaaagagt tggtagctct tgatccggca aacaaaccac cgctggtagc
     6061 ggtggttttt ttgtttgcaa gcagcagatt acgcgcagaa aaaaaggatc tcaagaagat
     6121 cctttgatct tttctacggg gtctgacgct cagtggaacg aaaactcacg ttaagggatt
     6181 ttggtcatga gattatcaaa aaggatcttc acctagatcc ttttaaatta aaaatgaagt
     6241 tttaaatcaa tctaaagtat atatgagtaa acttggtctg acagttacca atgcttaatc
     6301 agtgaggcac ctatctcagc gatctgtcta tttcgttcat ccatagttgc ctgactcccc
     6361 gtcgtgtaga taactacgat acgggagggc ttaccatctg gccccagtgc tgcaatgata
     6421 ccgcgagacc cacgctcacc ggctccagat ttatcagcaa taaaccagcc agccggaagg
     6481 gccgagcgca gaagtggtcc tgcaacttta tccgcctcca tccagtctat taattgttgc
     6541 cgggaagcta gagtaagtag ttcgccagtt aatagtttgc gcaacgttgt tgccattgct
     6601 acaggcatcg tggtgtcacg ctcgtcgttt ggtatggctt cattcagctc cggttcccaa
     6661 cgatcaaggc gagttacatg atcccccatg ttgtgcaaaa aagcggttag ctccttcggt
     6721 cctccgatcg ttgtcagaag taagttggcc gcagtgttat cactcatggt tatggcagca
     6781 ctgcataatt ctcttactgt catgccatcc gtaagatgct tttctgtgac tggtgagtac
     6841 tcaaccaagt cattctgaga atagtgtatg cggcgaccga gttgctcttg cccggcgtca
     6901 atacgggata ataccgcgcc acatagcaga actttaaaag tgctcatcat tggaaaacgt
     6961 tcttcggggc gaaaactctc aaggatctta ccgctgttga gatccagttc gatgtaaccc
     7021 actcgtgcac ccaactgatc ttcagcatct tttactttca ccagcgtttc tgggtgagca
     7081 aaaacaggaa ggcaaaatgc cgcaaaaaag ggaataaggg cgacacggaa atgttgaata
     7141 ctcatactct tcctttttca atattattga agcatttatc agggttattg tctcatgagc
     7201 ggatacatat ttgaatgtat ttagaaaaat aaacaaatag gggttccgcg cacatttccc
     7261 cgaaaagtgc cacctgacgt c
//
